>Addgene plasmid #199080 | pGLDV_19 [11e1G] | addgene full sequence | sequence record 398503 | Addgene NGS Result
GGCATCGTGGTGTCACGCTCGTCGTTTGGTATGGCTTCATTCAGCTCCGGTTCCCAACGATCAAGGCGAG
TTACATGATCCCCCATGTTGTGCAAAAAAGCGGTTAGCTCCTTCGGTCCTCCGATCGTTGTCAGAAGTAA
GTTGGCCGCAGTGTTATCACTCATGGTTATGGCAGCACTGCATAATTCTCTTACTGTCATGCCATCCGTA
AGATGCTTTTCTGTGACTGGTGAGTACTCAACCAAGTCATTCTGAGAATAGTGTATGCGGCGACCGAGTT
GCTCTTGCCCGGCGTCAATACGGGATAATACCGCGCCACATAGCAGAACTTTAAAAGTGCTCATCATTGG
AAAACGTTCTTCGGGGCGAAAACTCTCAAGGATCTTACCGCTGTTGAGATCCAGTTCGATGTAACCCACT
CGTGCACCCAACTGATCTTCAGCATCTTTTACTTTCACCAGCGTTTCTGGGTGAGCAAAAACAGGAAGGC
AAAATGCCGCAAAAAAGGGAATAAGGGCGACACGGAAATGTTGAATACTCATACTCTTCCTTTTTCAATA
TTATTGAAGCATTTATCAGGGTTATTGTCTCATGAGCGGATACATATTTGAATGTATTTAGAAAAATAAA
CAAATAGGGGTTCCGCGCACATTTCCCCGAAAAGTGCCAGATACCTGAAACAAAACCCATCGTACGGCCA
AGGAAGTCTCCAATAACTGTGATCCACCACAAGCGCCAGGGTTTTCCCAGTCACGACGTTGTAAAACGAC
GGCCAGTCATGCATAATCCGCACGCATCTGGAATAAGGAAGTGCCATTCCGCCTGACCTTAGCGTGCGAA
CAGCACGCTATTGTTGTATCATTACTCGCATCCATTCTCAGGCTGTCTCGTCTCGTCTCCGAGGTCTCAG
GAGAATGTGAAGAGCGAAAGTGAAACGTGATTTCATGCGTCATTTTGAACATTTTGTAAATCTTATTTAA
TAATGTGTGCGGCAATTCACATTTAATTTATGAATGTTTTCTTAACATCGCGGCAACTCAAGAAACGGCA
GGTTCGGATCTTAGCTACTAGAGAAAGAGGAGAAATACTAGATGCGTAAAGGCGAAGAACTGTTCACTGG
TGTCGTCCCTATTCTGGTGGAACTGGATGGTGATGTCAACGGTCATAAGTTTTCCGTGCGTGGCGAGGGT
GAAGGTGACGCAACTAATGGTAAACTGACGCTGAAGTTCATCTGTACTACTGGTAAACTGCCGGTTCCTT
GGCCGACTCTGGTAACGACGCTGACTTATGGTGTTCAGTGCTTTGCTCGTTATCCGGACCATATGAAGCA
GCATGACTTCTTCAAGTCCGCCATGCCGGAAGGCTATGTGCAGGAACGCACGATTTCCTTTAAGGATGAC
GGCACGTACAAAACGCGTGCGGAAGTGAAATTTGAAGGCGATACCCTGGTAAACCGCATTGAGCTGAAAG
GCATTGACTTTAAAGAGGACGGCAATATCCTGGGCCATAAGCTGGAATACAATTTTAACAGCCACAATGT
TTACATCACCGCCGATAAACAAAAAAATGGCATTAAAGCGAATTTTAAAATTCGCCACAACGTGGAGGAT
GGCAGCGTGCAGCTGGCTGATCACTACCAGCAAAACACTCCAATCGGTGATGGTCCTGTTCTGCTGCCAG
ACAATCACTATCTGAGCACGCAAAGCGTTCTGTCTAAAGATCCGAACGAGAAACGCGATCATATGGTTCT
GCTGGAGTTCGTAACCGCAGCGGGCATCACGCATGGTATGGATGAACTGTACAAATGATTCAGCCAAAAA
ACTTAAGACCGCCGGTCTTGTCCACTACCTTGCAGTAATGCGGTGGACAGGATCGGCGGTTTTCTTTTCT
CTTCTCAAGCTCTTCAGGTATACTTGAGACCACCCCAGGATACATAGATTACCACAACTCCGAGCCCTTC
CACCTAGCGTGCTAACCACGCACGCTATTGTTGTATAGGCTAGGTGGAGGCTCAGTGATGATAAGTCTGC
GATGGTGGATGCATGTGTCATGGTCATAGCTGTTTCCTGTGTGAAATTGTTATCCGCTCAGAGGGCACAA
TCCTATTCCGCGCTATCCGACAATCTCCAAGACATTAGGTGGAGTTCAGTTCGGCGTATGGCATATGTCG
CTGGAAAGAACATGTGAGCAAAAGGCCAGCAAAAGGCCAGGAACCGTAAAAAGGCCGCGTTGCTGGCGTT
ACAGCTGGGCGCGCCCCATGTCAGCCGTTAAGTGTTCCTGTGTCACTCAAAATTGCTTTGAGAGGCTCTA
AGGGCTTCTCAGTGCGTTACATCCCTGGCTTGTTGTCCACAACCGTTAAACCTTAAAGGCTTTAAAAGCC
TTATATATTCTTTTTTTTCTTATAAAACTTAAAACCTTAGAGGCTATTTAAGTTGCTGATTTATATTAAT
TTTATTGTTCAAACATGAGAGCTTAGTACGTGAAACATGAGAGCTTAGTACGTTAGCCATGAGAGCTTAG
TACGTTAGCCATGAGGGTTTAGTTCGTTAAACATGAGAGCTTAGTACGTTAAACATGAGAGCTTAGTACG
TGAAACATGAGAGCTTAGTACGTACTATCAACAGGTTGAACTGCTGATCTTCAGATCGGCGCGCCGGCCG
GCCGAAGATCCTTTGATCTTTTCTACGGGGTCTGACGCTCTATTCAACAAAGCCGCCGTCCCGTCAAGTC
AGCGTAAATGGGTAGGGGGCTTCAAATCGTCCTCGTGATACCAATTCGGAGCCTGCTTTTTTGTACAAAC
TTGTTGATAATGGCAATTCAAGGATCTTCACCTAGATCCTTTTAAATTAAAAATGAAGTTTTAAATCAAT
CTAAAGTATATATGAGTAAACTTGGTCTGACAGTTACCAATGCTTAATCAGTGAGGCACCTATCTCAGCG
ATCTGTCTATTTCGTTCATCCATAGTTGCCTGACTCCCCGTCGTGTAGATAACTACGATACGGGAGGGCT
TACCATCTGGCCCCAGTGCTGCAATGATACCGCGAGAGCCACGCTCACCGGCTCCAGATTTATCAGCAAT
AAACCAGCCAGCCGGAAGGGCCGAGCGCAGAAGTGGTCCTGCAACTTTATCCGCCTCCATCCAGTCTATT
AATTGTTGCCGGGAAGCTAGAGTAAGTAGTTCGCCAGTTAATAGTTTGCGCAACGTTGTTGCCATTGCTA
CA
Features (pLannotate 1.2.2; 6 found; start..end, strand, type, name):
    543..647     -  promoter       AmpR promoter: bla
    734..777     -  CDS            lacZα (fragment): LacZα fragment of β-galactosidase; lacZ fragment
   1092..1805    +  CDS            superfolder GFP: GFP variant that folds robustly even when fused to poorly folded proteins (Pédelacq et al., 2006)
   2259..2647    -  rep_origin     R6K γ ori: γ replication origin from E. coli plasmid R6K; requires the R6K initiator protein pi for replication
   2780..2804    -  protein_bind   attB1: mutant version of attB; recombination site for the Gateway® BP reaction BP Clonase™
   2904..542     -  CDS            AmpR (across the origin): β-lactamase; bla; confers resistance to ampicillin, carbenicillin, and related antibiotics
