[The description below was written by a language model from this plasmid's Addgene catalogue record and pLannotate feature annotations shown in this document.]
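Description:
pGLDV_19 [11e1G] is a small (about 3.2 kb) empty assembly vector for synthetic biology, described as an "Even" level receiver with a superfolder GFP dropout cassette for hierarchical DNA assembly. Part of it derives from a previously published assembly toolkit, consistent with an alternating odd/even level cloning scheme, although the record does not name the restriction enzymes or overhangs that flank the dropout. No backbone name is given and there is no insert. In use, the assembled parts replace the sfGFP cassette, so correct clones can be recognised as non-fluorescent colonies against a fluorescent background of uncut vector.

The plasmid replicates from the R6K γ origin, which depends on the pi initiator protein supplied in trans. This is why it is maintained in a pir-116 E. coli strain, where it is listed as high copy, and why it will not replicate in hosts lacking pir. That conditional origin suits the associated work on identifying functional origins of replication in non-model bacteria, since the backbone itself should not contribute replication in the target organism. Selection is by ampicillin, through a bla gene with its native promoter.

The annotation also picks up a short lacZα fragment upstream of sfGFP and a 25 bp match to attB1; both are probably remnants or scar sequences rather than functional modules. No promoter driving sfGFP is annotated, but the depositors note that glucose represses expression of the dropout reporter and that, without this repression, escape mutants can arise. That comment calls the reporter sfYFP, whereas the purpose field and feature table identify it as sfGFP.
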