Addgene plasmid #199080: pGLDV_19 [11e1G]
Purpose: (Empty Backbone) Even assembly vector with sfGFP dropout for Even level assemblies
Depositing lab: Charlie Gilbert & Nili Ostrov & Cultivarium Tools. Depositing organization: Cultivarium, Convergent Research. Publication: A scalable framework for high-throughput identification of functional origins of replication in non-model bacteria. Gilbert C, Brumwell SL, Crits-Christoph A, Kang SC, Martin-Moldes Z, Alsharif W, Esmurria A, Nguyen M-A, Lee HH, Ostrov N. bioRxiv 2023.05.19.541510 10.1101/2023.05.19.541510.
Backbone
  Vector backbone: n/a
  Vector type: Synthetic Biology
Growth in bacteria
  Bacterial resistance: Ampicillin, 100 μg/mL
  Growth temperature: 37°C
  Growth strain: E. coli pir-116
  Growth instructions: Supplement LB growth medium with 2% glucose (w/v)
  Copy number: High Copy
Gene/Insert
  Gene/Insert name: None
Resource information
  A portion of this plasmid was derived from a plasmid made by: Jim Haseloff (Pollak et al. 2018 https://doi.org/10.1111/nph.15625)
Terms and licenses: Academic/Nonprofit Terms; Industry Terms: Not Available to Industry
Depositor comments: For standard propagation, supplement LB growth medium with 2% glucose (w/v) to repress sfYFP dropout expression, otherwise escape mutants may arise.
How to cite: pGLDV_19 [11e1G] was a gift from Charlie Gilbert & Nili Ostrov & Cultivarium Tools (Addgene plasmid # 199080 ; http://n2t.net/addgene:199080 ; RRID:Addgene_199080)
